>Addgene plasmid #216184 | pHAGE2-TetO-SOX17E57K | addgene full sequence | sequence record 431915 | Addgene NGS Result
TGGAAGGGCTAATTCACTCCCAAAGAAGACAAGATATCCTTGATCTGTGGATCTACCACACACAAGGCTA
CTTCCCTGATTAGCAGAACTACACACCAGGGCCAGGGGTCAGATATCCACTGACCTTTGGATGGTGCTAC
AAGCTAGTACCAGTTGAGCCAGATAAGGTAGAAGAGGCCAATAAAGGAGAGAACACCAGCTTGTTACACC
CTGTGAGCCTGCATGGGATGGATGACCCGGAGAGAGAAGTGTTAGAGTGGAGGTTTGACAGCCGCCTAGC
ATTTCATCACGTGGCCCGAGAGCTGCATCCGGAGTACTTCAAGAACTGCTGATATCGAGCTTGCTACAAG
GGACTTTCCGCTGGGGACTTTCCAGGGAGGCGTGGCCTGGGCGGGACTGGGGAGTGGCGAGCCCTCAGAT
CCTGCATATAAGCAGCTGCTTTTTGCCTGTACTGGGTCTCTCTGGTTAGACCAGATCTGAGCCTGGGAGC
TCTCTGGCTAACTAGGGAACCCACTGCTTAAGCCTCAATAAAGCTTGCCTTGAGTGCTTCAAGTAGTGTG
TGCCCGTCTGTTGTGTGACTCTGGTAACTAGAGATCCCTCAGACCCTTTTAGTCAGTGTGGAAAATCTCT
AGCAGTGGCGCCCGAACAGGGACTTGAAAGCGAAAGGGAAACCAGAGGAGCTCTCTCGACGCAGGACTCG
GCTTGCTGAAGCGCGCACGGCAAGAGGCGAGGGGCGGCGACTGGTGAGTACGCCAAAAATTTTGACTAGC
GGAGGCTAGAAGGAGAGAGATGGGTGCGAGAGCGTCAGTATTAAGCGGGGGAGAATTAGATCGCGATGGG
AAAAAATTCGGTTAAGGCCAGGGGGAAAGAAAAAATATAAATTAAAACATATAGTATGGGCAAGCAGGGA
GCTAGAACGATTCGCAGTTAATCCTGGCCTGTTAGAAACATCAGAAGGCTGTAGACAAATACTGGGACAG
CTACAACCATCCCTTCAGACAGGATCAGAAGAACTTAGATCATTATATAATACAGTAGCAACCCTCTATT
GTGTGCATCAAAGGATAGAGATAAAAGACACCAAGGAAGCTTTAGACAAGATAGAGGAAGAGCAAAACAA
AAGTAAGACCACCGCACAGCAAGCGGCCGGCCGCTGATCTTCAGACCTGGAGGAGGAGATATGAGGGACA
ATTGGAGAAGTGAATTATATAAATATAAAGTAGTAAAAATTGAACCATTAGGAGTAGCACCCACCAAGGC
AAAGAGAAGAGTGGTGCAGAGAGAAAAAAGAGCAGTGGGAATAGGAGCTTTGTTCCTTGGGTTCTTGGGA
GCAGCAGGAAGCACTATGGGCGCAGCGTCAATGACGCTGACGGTACAGGCCAGACAATTATTGTCTGGTA
TAGTGCAGCAGCAGAACAATTTGCTGAGGGCTATTGAGGCGCAACAGCATCTGTTGCAACTCACAGTCTG
GGGCATCAAGCAGCTCCAGGCAAGAATCCTGGCTGTGGAAAGATACCTAAAGGATCAACAGCTCCTGGGG
ATTTGGGGTTGCTCTGGAAAACTCATTTGCACCACTGCTGTGCCTTGGAATGCTAGTTGGAGTAATAAAT
CTCTGGAACAGATTTGGAATCACACGACCTGGATGGAGTGGGACAGAGAAATTAACAATTACACAAGCTT
AATACACTCCTTAATTGAAGAATCGCAAAACCAGCAAGAAAAGAATGAACAAGAATTATTGGAATTAGAT
AAATGGGCAAGTTTGTGGAATTGGTTTAACATAACAAATTGGCTGTGGTATATAAAATTATTCATAATGA
TAGTAGGAGGCTTGGTAGGTTTAAGAATAGTTTTTGCTGTACTTTCTATAGTGAATAGAGTTAGGCAGGG
ATATTCACCATTATCGTTTCAGACCCACCTCCCAACCCCGAGGGGACCCGACAGGCCCGAAGGAATAGAA
GAAGAAGGTGGAGAGAGAGACAGAGACAGATCCATTCGATTAGTGAACGGATCTCGACGGTATCGCCGAA
TTCACAAATGGCAGTATTCATCCACAATTTTAAAAGAAAAGGGGGGATTGGGGGGTACAGTGCAGGGGAA
AGAATAGTAGACATAATAGCAACAGACATACAAACTAAAGAATTACAAAAACAAATTACAAAAATTCAAA
ATTTTCGGGTTTATTACAGGGACAGCAGAGATCCAGTTTGGACTAGTCCACACCCTAACTGACACACTCG
AGTTTACCACTCCCTATCAGTGATAGAGAAAAGTGAAAGTCGAGTTTACCACTCCCTATCAGTGATAGAG
AAAAGTGAAAGTCGAGTTTACCACTCCCTATCAGTGATAGAGAAAAGTGAAAGTCGAGTTTACCACTCCC
TATCAGTGATAGAGAAAAGTGAAAGTCGAGTTTACCACTCCCTATCAGTGATAGAGAAAAGTGAAAGTCG
AGTTTACCACTCCCTATCAGTGATAGAGAAAAGTGAAAGTCGAGTTTACCACTCCCTATCAGTGATAGAG
AAAAGTGAAAGTCGAGCTCGGTACCCGGGTCGAGGTAGGCATGTACGGTGGGAGGCCTATATAAGCAGAG
CTCGTTTAGTGAACCGTCAGATCGCCTGGAGACGCCATCCACGCTGTTTTGACCTCCATAGAAGACACCG
GGACCGATCCAGCCTGCGGCCACCACCGGTATGAGCAGCCCGGATGCGGGATACGCCAGTGACGACCAGA
GCCAGACCCAGAGCGCGCTGCCCGCGGTGATGGCCGGGCTGGGCCCCTGCCCCTGGGCCGAGTCGCTGAG
CCCCATCGGGGACATGAAGGTGAAGGGCGAGGCGCCGGCGAACAGCGGAGCACCGGCCGGGGCCGCGGGC
CGAGCCAAGGGCGAGTCCCGTATCCGGCGGCCGATGAACGCTTTCATGGTGTGGGCTAAGGACGAGCGCA
AGCGGCTGGCGCAGCAGAATCCAGACCTGCACAACGCCGAGTTGAGCAAGATGCTGGGCAAGTCGTGGAA
GGCGCTGACGCTGGCGGAAAAGCGGCCCTTCGTGGAGGAAGCAAAGCGGCTGCGCGTGCAGCACATGCAG
GACCACCCCAACTACAAGTACCGGCCGCGGCGGCGCAAGCAGGTGAAGCGGCTGAAGCGGGTGGAGGGCG
GCTTCCTGCACGGCCTGGCTGAGCCGCAGGCGGCCGCGCTGGGCCCCGAGGGCGGCCGCGTGGCCATGGA
CGGCCTGGGCCTCCAGTTCCCCGAGCAGGGCTTCCCCGCCGGCCCGCCGCTGCTGCCTCCGCACATGGGC
GGCCACTACCGCGACTGCCAGAGTCTGGGCGCGCCTCCGCTCGACGGCTACCCGTTGCCCACGCCCGACA
CGTCCCCGCTGGACGGCGTGGACCCCGACCCGGCTTTCTTCGCCGCCCCGATGCCCGGGGACTGCCCGGC
GGCCGGCACCTACAGCTACGCGCAGGTCTCGGACTACGCTGGCCCCCCGGAGCCTCCCGCCGGTCCCATG
CACCCCCGACTCGGCCCAGAGCCCGCGGGTCCCTCGATTCCGGGCCTCCTGGCGCCACCCAGCGCCCTTC
ACGTGTACTACGGCGCGATGGGCTCGCCCGGGGCGGGCGGCGGGCGCGGCTTCCAGATGCAGCCGCAACA
CCAGCACCAGCACCAGCACCAGCACCACCCCCCGGGCCCCGGACAGCCGTCGCCCCCTCCGGAGGCACTG
CCCTGCCGGGACGGCACGGACCCCAGTCAGCCCGCCGAGCTCCTCGGGGAGGTGGACCGCACGGAATTTG
AACAGTATCTGCACTTCGTGTGCAAGCCTGAGATGGGCCTCCCCTACCAGGGGCATGACTCCGGTGTGAA
TCTCCCCGACAGCCACGGGGCCATTTCCTCGGTGGTGTCCGACGCCAGCTCCGCGGTATATTACTGCAAC
TATCCTGACGTGTGAGTCGACATCGATAGATCCTAATCAACCTCTGGATTACAAAATTTGTGAAAGATTG
ACTGGTATTCTTAACTATGTTGCTCCTTTTACGCTATGTGGATACGCTGCTTTAATGCCTTTGTATCATG
CTATTGCTTCCCGTATGGCTTTCATTTTCTCCTCCTTGTATAAATCCTGGTTGCTGTCTCTTTATGAGGA
GTTGTGGCCCGTTGTCAGGCAACGTGGCGTGGTGTGCACTGTGTTTGCTGACGCAACCCCCACTGGTTGG
GGCATTGCCACCACCTGTCAGCTCCTTTCCGGGACTTTCGCTTTCCCCCTCCCTATTGCCACGGCGGAAC
TCATCGCCGCCTGCCTTGCCCGCTGCTGGACAGGGGCTCGGCTGTTGGGCACTGACAATTCCGTGGTGTT
GTCGGGGAAATCATCGTCCTTTCCTTGGCTGCTCGCCTGTGTTGCCACCTGGATTCTGCGCGGGACGTCC
TTCTGCTACGTCCCTTCGGCCCTCAATCCAGCGGACCTTCCTTCCCGCGGCCTGCTGCCGGCTCTGCGGC
CTCTTCCGCGTCTTCGCCTTCGCCCTCAGACGAGTCGGATCTCCCTTTGGGCCGCCTCCCCGCCTGGTAC
CTTTAAGACCAATGACTTACAAGGCAGCTGTAGATCTTAGCCACTTTTTAAAAGAAAAGGGGGGACTGGA
AGGGCTAATTCACTCCCAACGAAGACAAGATCACCTGCAGGACAGGCGCGCCATAACTTCGTATAGCATA
CATTATACGAAGTTATCTGCTTTTTGCTTGTACTGGGTCTCTCTGGTTAGACCAGATCTGAGCCTGGGAG
CTCTCTGGCTAACTAGGGAACCCACTGCTTAAGCCTCAATAAAGCTTGCCTTGAGTGCTTCAAGTAGTGT
GTGCCCGTCTGTTGTGTGACTCTGGTAACTAGAGATCCCTCAGACCCTTTTAGTCAGTGTGGAAAATCTC
TAGCACCCGGGCGATTAAGGAAAGGGCTAGATCATTCTTGAAGACGAAAGGGCCTCGTGATACGCCTATT
TTTATAGGTTAATGTCATGATAATAATGGTTTCTTAGACGTCAGGTGGCACTTTTCGGGGAAATGTGCGC
GGAACCCCTATTTGTTTATTTTTCTAAATACATTCAAATATGTATCCGCTCATGAGACAATAACCCTGAT
AAATGCTTCAATAATATTGAAAAAGGAAGAGTATGAGTATTCAACATTTCCGTGTCGCCCTTATTCCCTT
TTTTGCGGCATTTTGCCTTCCTGTTTTTGCTCACCCAGAAACGCTGGTGAAAGTAAAAGATGCTGAAGAT
CAGTTGGGTGCACGAGTGGGTTACATCGAACTGGATCTCAACAGCGGTAAGATCCTTGAGAGTTTTCGCC
CCGAAGAACGTTTTCCAATGATGAGCACTTTTAAAGTTCTGCTATGTGGCGCGGTATTATCCCGTGTTGA
CGCCGGGCAAGAGCAACTCGGTCGCCGCATACACTATTCTCAGAATGACTTGGTTGAGTACTCACCAGTC
ACAGAAAAGCATCTTACGGATGGCATGACAGTAAGAGAATTATGCAGTGCTGCCATAACCATGAGTGATA
ACACTGCGGCCAACTTACTTCTGACAACGATCGGAGGACCGAAGGAGCTAACCGCTTTTTTGCACAACAT
GGGGGATCATGTAACTCGCCTTGATCGTTGGGAACCGGAGCTGAATGAAGCCATACCAAACGACGAGCGT
GACACCACGATGCCTGTAGCAATGGCAACAACGTTGCGCAAACTATTAACTGGCGAACTACTTACTCTAG
CTTCCCGGCAACAATTAATAGACTGGATGGAGGCGGATAAAGTTGCAGGACCACTTCTGCGCTCGGCCCT
TCCGGCTGGCTGGTTTATTGCTGATAAATCTGGAGCCGGTGAGCGTGGGTCTCGCGGTATCATTGCAGCA
CTGGGGCCAGATGGTAAGCCCTCCCGTATCGTAGTTATCTACACGACGGGGAGTCAGGCAACTATGGATG
AACGAAATAGACAGATCGCTGAGATAGGTGCCTCACTGATTAAGCATTGGTAACTGTCAGACCAAGTTTA
CTCATATATACTTTAGATTGATTTAAAACTTCATTTTTAATTTAAAAGGATCTAGGTGAAGATCCTTTTT
GATAATCTCATGACCAAAATCCCTTAACGTGAGTTTTCGTTCCACTGAGCGTCAGACCCCGTAGAAAAGA
TCAAAGGATCTTCTTGAGATCCTTTTTTTCTGCGCGTAATCTGCTGCTTGCAAACAAAAAAACCACCGCT
ACCAGCGGTGGTTTGTTTGCCGGATCAAGAGCTACCAACTCTTTTTCCGAAGGTAACTGGCTTCAGCAGA
GCGCAGATACCAAATACTGTTCTTCTAGTGTAGCCGTAGTTAGGCCACCACTTCAAGAACTCTGTAGCAC
CGCCTACATACCTCGCTCTGCTAATCCTGTTACCAGTGGCTGCTGCCAGTGGCGATAAGTCGTGTCTTAC
CGGGTTGGACTCAAGACGATAGTTACCGGATAAGGCGCAGCGGTCGGGCTGAACGGGGGGTTCGTGCACA
CAGCCCAGCTTGGAGCGAACGACCTACACCGAACTGAGATACCTACAGCGTGAGCTATGAGAAAGCGCCA
CGCTTCCCGAAGGGAGAAAGGCGGACAGGTATCCGGTAAGCGGCAGGGTCGGAACAGGAGAGCGCACGAG
GGAGCTTCCAGGGGGAAACGCCTGGTATCTTTATAGTCCTGTCGGGTTTCGCCACCTCTGACTTGAGCGT
CGATTTTTGTGATGCTCGTCAGGGGGGCGGAGCCTATGGAAAAACGCCAGCAACGCGGCCTTTTTACGGT
TCCTGGCCTTTTGCTGGCCTTTTGCTCACATGTTCTTTCCTGCGTTATCCCCTGATTCTGTGGATAACCG
TATTACCGCCTTTGAGTGAGCTGATACCGCTCGCCGCAGCCGAACGACCGAGCGCAGCGAGTCAGTGAGC
GAGGAAGCGGAAGAGCGCCCAATACGCAAACCGCCTCTCCCCGCGCGTTGGCCGATTCATTAATGCAGCA
AGCTCATGGCTGACTAATTTTTTTTATTTATGCAGAGGCCGAGGCCGCCTCGGCCTCTGAGCTATTCCAG
AAGTAGTGAGGAGGCTTTTTTGGAGGCCTAGGCTTTTGCAAAAAGCTCCCCGTGGCACGACAGGTTTCCC
GACTGGAAAGCGGGCAGTGAGCGCAACGCAATTAATGTGAGTTAGCTCACTCATTAGGCACCCCAGGCTT
TACACTTTATGCTTCCGGCTCGTATGTTGTGTGGAATTGTGAGCGGATAACAATTTCACACAGGAAACAG
CTATGACATGATTACGAATTTCACAAATAAAGCATTTTTTTCACTGCATTCTAGTTGTGGTTTGTCCAAA
CTCATCAATGTATCTTATCATGTCTGGATCAACTGGATAACTCAAGCTAACCAAAATCATCCCAAACTTC
CCACCCCATACCCTATTACCACTGCCAATTACCTGTGGTTTCATTTACTCTAAACCTGTGATTCCTCTGA
ATTATTTTCATTTTAAAGAAATTGTATTTGTTAAATATGTACTACAAACTTAGTAGT
Features (pLannotate 1.2.2; 27 found; start..end, strand, type, name):
    377..634     +  LTR            5' LTR (truncated): truncated 5' long terminal repeat (LTR) from HIV-1
    681..806     +  misc_feature   HIV-1 Ψ: packaging signal of human immunodeficiency virus type 1
    790..1128    +  CDS            HIV-1 gag (fragment): gag protein from human immunodeficiency virus 1; gag
   1303..1536    +  misc_feature   RRE: The Rev response element (RRE) of HIV-1 allows for Rev-dependent mRNA export from the nucleus to the cytoplasm.
   1913..2013    +  CDS            Rev (fragment): human immunodeficiency virus 1 (HIV-1) Rev protein; rev; enhances nuclear export of unspliced and incompletely spliced viral mRNAs
   2058..2175    +  misc_feature   cPPT/CTS: central polypurine tract and central termination sequence of HIV-1
   2217..2237    -  promoter       SV40 promoter (fragment): SV40 enhancer and early promoter
   2251..2521    +  protein_bind   tetracycline response element: contains seven copies of the tetracycline operator tetO tetracycline repressor TetR
   2532..2549    +  misc_feature   MCS (fragment): pUC18/19 multiple cloning site
   2549..2616    +  promoter       tight TRE promoter (fragment): Tet-responsive promoter PTight, consisting of seven tet operator sequences followed by the minimal CMV promoter
   2691..3932    +  CDS            SOX17: SOX17_HUMAN - Experimental evidence at protein level: Swiss-Prot protein existence level 1. Acts as transcription regulator that binds target promoter DNA and bends the DNA. Binds to the sequences 5'-AACAAT-'3 or 5'- AACAAAG-3'. Modulates transcriptional regulation via WNT3A. Inhibits Wnt signaling. Promotes degradation of activated CTNNB1. Plays a key role in the regulation of embryonic development. Required for normal development of the definitive gut endoderm. Required for normal looping of the embryonic heart tube. Plays an important role in embryonic and postnatal vascular development, in
   3955..4543    +  misc_feature   WPRE: woodchuck hepatitis virus posttranscriptional regulatory element
   4596..4615    +  misc_feature   cPPT/CTS (fragment): central polypurine tract and central termination sequence of HIV-1
   4617..4652    +  LTR            3' LTR (ΔU3) (fragment): self-inactivating 3' long terminal repeat (LTR) from HIV-1
   4673..4706    +  protein_bind   loxP: Cre-mediated recombination occurs in the 8-bp core sequence (GCATACAT). Cre recombinase
   4725..4905    +  LTR            5' LTR (truncated): truncated 5' long terminal repeat (LTR) from HIV-1
   5038..5142    +  promoter       AmpR promoter: bla
   5143..6003    +  CDS            AmpR: β-lactamase; bla; confers resistance to ampicillin, carbenicillin, and related antibiotics
   6174..6762    +  rep_origin     ori: high-copy-number ColE1/pMB1/pBR322/pUC origin of replication
   6945..6999    +  CDS            lacI (fragment): lac repressor; lacI; The lac repressor binds to the lac operator to inhibit transcription in E. coli. This inhibition can be relieved by adding lactose or isopropyl-β-D-thiogalactopyranoside (IPTG).
   7005..7098    +  rep_origin     SV40 ori (fragment): SV40 origin of replication
   7123..7160    +  CDS            lacI (fragment): lac repressor; lacI; The lac repressor binds to the lac operator to inhibit transcription in E. coli. This inhibition can be relieved by adding lactose or isopropyl-β-D-thiogalactopyranoside (IPTG).
   7173..7194    +  protein_bind   CAP binding site: CAP binding activates transcription in the presence of cAMP. E. coli catabolite activator protein
   7209..7239    +  promoter       lac promoter: promoter for the E. coli lac operon
   7247..7263    +  protein_bind   lac operator: The lac repressor binds to the lac operator to inhibit transcription in E. coli. This inhibition can be relieved by adding lactose or isopropyl-β-D-thiogalactopyranoside (IPTG). lac repressor encoded by lacI
   7297..7380    +  polyA_signal   SV40 poly(A) signal (fragment): SV40 polyadenylation signal
   7547..329     +  CDS            nef (fragment) (across the origin): NEF_HV1BR - Experimental evidence at protein level: Swiss-Prot protein existence level 1. Extracellular Nef protein targets CD4(+) T-lymphocytes for apoptosis by interacting with CXCR4 surface receptors (PubMed:14990729). From Human immunodeficiency virus type 1 group M subtype B (isolate BRU/LAI) (HIV-1).
