[The description below was written by a language model from this plasmid's Addgene catalogue record and pLannotate feature annotations shown in this document.]
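Description:
pHAGE2-TetO-SOX17E57K is an HIV-1-based lentiviral transfer plasmid built on the pHAGE2-TetO backbone and used to produce lentiviruses that deliver a doxycycline-regulated mutant of human SOX17. It is maintained in E. coli through a high-copy ColE1/pUC-type origin and an ampicillin resistance gene (β-lactamase). The record lists a recombination-deficient growth strain, as is common for LTR-containing plasmids. The viral portion contains a truncated 5′ LTR, the Ψ packaging signal with a gag fragment, the Rev response element for Rev-dependent nuclear export of the genomic RNA, and a cPPT/CTS element. At the 3′ end is a self-inactivating ΔU3 LTR that carries an embedded loxP site. Because the 3′ U3 region is copied to both ends of the provirus during reverse transcription, this arrangement would in principle allow Cre-mediated excision of the integrated cassette.

The payload is the full-length SOX17 coding sequence placed downstream of a tetracycline response element (seven tetO repeats) joined to a minimal CMV promoter. Expression therefore depends on a tetracycline-controlled transactivator supplied separately, since none is annotated on this plasmid. A WPRE follows the open reading frame to enhance transcript stability and expression. No mammalian selection marker or fluorescent reporter is annotated. The insert carries a Glu122Lys substitution, equivalent to E57K in HMG-box numbering, plus two silent changes at Glu113 and Glu120. According to the associated study, this acidic residue lies in the OCT4 dimerization interface of SOX17 and governs whether the factor can induce pluripotency. The construct is intended for inducible expression of this variant in pluripotency reprogramming experiments.
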