Addgene plasmid #216184: pHAGE2-TetO-SOX17E57K
Purpose: Generate lentiviruses encoding for human SOX17E57K (HMG box numbering); for use in pluripotency reprogramming
Depositing lab: Ralf Jauch. Depositing organization: University of Hong Kong. Publication: An acidic residue within the OCT4 dimerization interface of SOX17 is necessary and sufficient to overcome its pluripotency-inducing activity. Ho SY, Hu H, Ho DHH, Renom APS, Yeung SW, Boerner F, Weng M, Hutchins AP, Jauch R. Stem Cell Reports. 2025 Mar 11;20(3):102398. doi: 10.1016/j.stemcr.2025.102398. Epub 2025 Feb 6. PubMed 39919754.
Backbone
  Vector backbone: pHAGE2-TetO
  Vector type: Lentiviral
Growth in bacteria
  Bacterial resistance: Ampicillin, 100 μg/mL
  Growth temperature: 37°C
  Growth strain: NEB Stable
  Copy number: High Copy
Gene/Insert
  Gene/Insert name: SOX17
  Species: H. sapiens (human)
  Mutation: Glu113Glu (silent mutation); Glu120Glu (silent mutation); Glu122Lys
  Entrez Gene: SOX17 (a.k.a. VUR3)
  Cloning method: Restriction Enzyme; 5′ cloning site Unknown (unknown if destroyed)
Terms and licenses: Academic/Nonprofit Terms; Industry Terms: Not Available to Industry
How to cite: pHAGE2-TetO-SOX17E57K was a gift from Ralf Jauch (Addgene plasmid # 216184 ; http://n2t.net/addgene:216184 ; RRID:Addgene_216184)
